Addgene plasmid #210148: pRH3038
Purpose: Protein quality control substrate and associated control YIp ADE2-LEU2 pTDH3::lys1-L146P-GFP::tADH1
Depositing lab: Randy Hampton. Depositing organization: University of California, San Diego (UCSD). Publication: Exploring the "misfolding problem" by systematic discovery and analysis of functional-but-degraded proteins. Flagg MP, Lam B, Lam DK, Le TM, Kao A, Slaiwa YI, Hampton RY. Mol Biol Cell. 2023 Dec 1;34(13):ar125. doi: 10.1091/mbc.E23-06-0248. Epub 2023 Sep 20. PubMed 37729018.
Backbone
  Vector backbone: pRH3022
  Vector type: Yeast Expression
Growth in bacteria
  Bacterial resistance: Ampicillin, 100 μg/mL
  Growth temperature: 37°C
  Growth strain: DH5alpha
  Copy number: High Copy
Gene/Insert
  Gene/Insert name: YIp ADE2-LEU2 pTDH3::lys1-L146P-GFP::tADH1
  Species: S. cerevisiae (budding yeast)
  Mutation: L146P
  Entrez Gene: LYS1 (a.k.a. YIR034C)
  Cloning method: Gibson Cloning
Terms and licenses: Academic/Nonprofit Terms; Industry Terms: Not Available to Industry
How to cite: pRH3038 was a gift from Randy Hampton (Addgene plasmid # 210148 ; http://n2t.net/addgene:210148 ; RRID:Addgene_210148)
