[The description below was written by a language model from this plasmid's Addgene catalogue record and pLannotate feature annotations shown in this document.]
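Description:
pRH3038 is a yeast integrating plasmid (YIp) built on the pRH3022 backbone for expression of a GFP-tagged mutant protein in Saccharomyces cerevisiae. The feature table shows no yeast replication origin (no 2μ or CEN/ARS element), consistent with the YIp designation, so stable maintenance in yeast depends on chromosomal integration. Two yeast marker genes are present, ADE2 and LEU2, each with its native promoter. They provide homology for targeting and/or auxotrophic selection, although the record does not spell out which locus is the integration site or which marker is selected. In E. coli the plasmid is propagated through a high-copy ColE1/pUC-type origin and selected with ampicillin via the bla gene. The backbone also retains pBluescript-derived remnants: an f1 origin, lacZα and lac promoter/operator fragments, T3 and T7 promoters, and multiple cloning site fragments.

The payload is a single expression cassette in which the strong constitutive TDH3 (GAP) promoter drives the LYS1 coding sequence carrying the L146P substitution, followed downstream by GFP as a C-terminal fusion according to the construct name, and terminated by the ADH1 terminator. LYS1 encodes saccharopine dehydrogenase, which catalyses the final step of lysine biosynthesis in the α-aminoadipate pathway. According to the record, the construct serves as a protein quality control substrate, deposited as part of a set of substrates and associated controls from a study of functional-but-degraded proteins. The GFP fusion allows the abundance of the mutant protein to be followed by fluorescence, which suits studies of how misfolding-prone variants are recognised and degraded in yeast.
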