Features (pLannotate 1.2.2; 25 found; start..end, strand, type, name):
     22..665     +  promoter       GAP promoter: S. cerevisiae TDH3; promoter for glyceraldehyde-3-phosphate dehydrogenase
    671..715     +  misc_feature   MCS (fragment): pBluescript multiple cloning site
    717..1835    +  CDS            LYS1: LYS1_YEAST - Experimental evidence at protein level: Swiss-Prot protein existence level 1. Catalyzes the NAD(+)-dependent cleavage of saccharopine to L- lysine and 2-oxoglutarate, the final step in the alpha-aminoadipate (AAA) pathway for lysine biosynthesis. From Saccharomyces cerevisiae (strain ATCC 204508 / S288c) (Baker's yeast).
   1863..2576    +  CDS            GFP: Aequoria victoria green fluorescent protein
   2597..2784    +  terminator     ADH1 terminator: S. cerevisiae ADH1; transcription terminator for the S. cerevisiae alcohol dehydrogenase 1 (ADH1) gene
   2789..2807    -  promoter       T7 promoter: promoter for bacteriophage T7 RNA polymerase
   2815..2970    +  CDS            lacZα (fragment): LacZα fragment of β-galactosidase; lacZ fragment
   2974..3402    +  rep_origin     f1 ori (sequence partly withheld): f1 bacteriophage origin of replication; arrow indicates direction of (+) strand synthesis
   3430..3481    -  misc_feature   bom (fragment): basis of mobility region from pBR322
   3637..5349    -  CDS            ADE2: PUR6_YEAST - Experimental evidence at protein level: Swiss-Prot protein existence level 1. From Saccharomyces cerevisiae (strain ATCC 204508 / S288c) (Baker's yeast).
   5350..5725    -  promoter       ADE2 promoter: S. cerevisiae ADE2
   5736..5849    +  rep_origin     f1 ori (fragment): f1 bacteriophage origin of replication; arrow indicates direction of (+) strand synthesis
   5850..5949    -  misc_feature   bom (fragment): basis of mobility region from pBR322
   6051..6086    -  CDS            rop (fragment): Rop protein, which maintains plasmids at low copy number; rop
   6399..7493    -  CDS            LEU2: 3-isopropylmalate dehydrogenase, required for leucine biosynthesis; S. cerevisiae LEU2; yeast auxotrophic marker
   7494..7901    -  promoter       LEU2 promoter: S. cerevisiae LEU2
   8069..8173    +  promoter       AmpR promoter: bla
   8174..9034    +  CDS            AmpR: β-lactamase; bla; confers resistance to ampicillin, carbenicillin, and related antibiotics
   9205..9793    +  rep_origin     ori: high-copy-number ColE1/pMB1/pBR322/pUC origin of replication
   9976..10068   +  CDS            lacI (fragment): lac repressor; lacI; The lac repressor binds to the lac operator to inhibit transcription in E. coli. This inhibition can be relieved by adding lactose or isopropyl-β-D-thiogalactopyranoside (IPTG).
  10081..10102   +  protein_bind   CAP binding site: CAP binding activates transcription in the presence of cAMP. E. coli catabolite activator protein
  10117..10147   +  promoter       lac promoter: promoter for the E. coli lac operon
  10155..10171   +  protein_bind   lac operator: The lac repressor binds to the lac operator to inhibit transcription in E. coli. This inhibition can be relieved by adding lactose or isopropyl-β-D-thiogalactopyranoside (IPTG). lac repressor encoded by lacI
  10216..10234   +  promoter       T3 promoter: promoter for bacteriophage T3 RNA polymerase
  10247..3       +  misc_feature   MCS (fragment) (across the origin): pBluescript multiple cloning site
>Addgene plasmid #210148 | pRH3038 | addgene full sequence | sequence record 415811 | Addgene NGS Result
GCTGCTTGGCGGTCGAGTTTATCATTATCAATACTGCCATTTCAAAGAATACGTAAATAATTAATAGTAG
TGATTTTCCTAACTTTATTTAGTCAAAAAATTAGCCTTTTAATTCTGCTGTAACCCGTACATGCCCAAAA
TAGGGGGCGGGTTACACAGAATATATAACATCGTAGGTGTCTGGGTGAACAGTTTATTCCTGGCATCCAC
TAAATATAATGGAGCCCGCTTTTTAAGCTGGCATCCAGAAAAAAAAAGAATCCCAGCACCAAAATATTGT
TTTCTTCACCAACCATCAGTTCATAGGTCCATTCTCTTAGCGCAACTACAGAGAACAGGGGCACAAACAG
GCAAAAAACGGGCACAACCTCAATGGAGTGATGCAACCTGCCTGGAGTAAATGATGACACAAGGCAATTG
ACCCACGCATGTATCTATCTCATTTTCTTACACCTTCTATTACCTTCTGCTCTCTCTGATTTGGAAAAAG
CTGAAAAAAAAGGTTGAAACCAGTTCCCTGAAATTATTCCCCTACTTGACTAATAAGTATATAAAGACGG
TAGGTATTGATTGTAATTCTGTAAATCTATTTCTTAAACTTCTTAAATTCTACTTTTATAGTTAGTCTTT
TTTTTAGTTTTAAAACACCAAGAACTTAGTTTCGACGGATCTGCAGGAATTCGATATCAAGCTTATCGAT
ACCGTCGACCTCGAGAATGGCTGCCGTCACATTACATCTAAGAGCTGAAACTAAACCCCTAGAGGCACGT
GCTGCCTTAACACCTACCACGGTTAAAAAACTGATAGCTAAGGGCTTCAAAATATATGTAGAGGACAGTC
CACAATCTACTTTCAATATTAACGAATATCGTCAAGCAGGTGCCATTATAGTGCCTGCAGGTTCATGGAA
AACCGCTCCACGCGACAGAATCATTATAGGTTTGAAGGAAATGCCTGAAACCGATACTTTCCCTCTAGTC
CACGAACACATCCAGTTTGCTCACTGCTACAAAGACCAAGCTGGGTGGCAAAATGTCCTTATGAGATTTA
TTAAGGGACACGGTACTCTATATGATTTGGAATTTTTGGAAAATGACCAAGGTAGAAGAGTTGCTGCCTT
TGGATTTTACGCTGGGTTCGCAGGTGCAGCCCCTGGTGTAAGAGACTGGGCATTCAAGCAAACGCATTCT
GACGATGAAGACTTGCCTGCAGTGTCGCCTTACCCCAATGAAAAGGCATTGGTTAAAGATGTTACCAAAG
ATTATAAAGAAGCCTTAGCCACCGGAGCCAGAAAGCCAACCGTGTTAATCATTGGTGCGCTAGGAAGATG
TGGTTCCGGTGCCATCGATCTGTTGCACAAAGTTGGTATTCCAGATGCTAACATATTAAAATGGGATATC
AAAGAAACTTCCCGTGGTGGTCCCTTTGACGAAATTCCACAAGCTGATATTTTTATCAATTGTATATATC
TATCGAAGCCAATTGCTCCTTTCACTAACATGGAGAAACTGAATAATCCTAACAGAAGACTAAGGACCGT
GGTGGACGTATCAGCAGACACTACCAACCCTCACAACCCCATCCCAATATACACTGTGGCTACTGTGTTT
AACAAACCTACCGTTCTGGTACCTACCACTGCCGGGCCTAAATTATCTGTCATCTCTATTGATCACTTGC
CTTCTTTGCTGCCAAGAGAAGCTTCAGAATTTTTCTCTCATGATCTCTTACCATCTTTAGAGCTCCTACC
TCAAAGAAAAACTGCTCCTGTCTGGGTTAGAGCCAAGAAATTGTTCGATAGACATTGCGCTCGTGTTAAA
AGATCTTCAAGATTGGGTCGACGGATCCCCGGGTTAATTAACAGTAAAGGAGAAGAACTTTTCACTGGAG
TTGTCCCAATTCTTGTTGAATTAGATGGTGATGTTAATGGGCACAAATTTTCTGTCAGTGGAGAGGGTGA
AGGTGATGCAACATACGGAAAACTTACCCTTAAATTTATTTGCACTACTGGAAAACTACCTGTTCCATGG
CCAACACTTGTCACTACTTTCACTTATGGTGTTCAATGCTTTTCAAGATACCCAGATCATATGAAACGGC
ATGACTTTTTCAAGAGTGCCATGCCCGAAGGTTATGTACAGGAAAGAACTATATTTTTCAAAGATGACGG
GAACTACAAGACACGTGCTGAAGTCAAGTTTGAAGGTGATACCCTTGTTAATAGAATCGAGTTAAAAGGT
ATTGATTTTAAAGAAGATGGAAACATTCTTGGACACAAATTGGAATACAACTATAACTCACACAATGTAT
ACATCATGGCAGACAAACAAAAGAATGGAATCAAAGTTAACTTCAAAATTAGACACAACATTGAAGATGG
AAGCGTTCAACTAGCAGACCATTATCAACAAAATACTCCAATTGGCGATGGCCCTGTCCTTTTACCAGAC
AACCATTACCTGTCCACACAATCTGCCCTTTCGAAAGATCCCAACGAAAAGAGAGACCACATGGTCCTTC
TTGAGTTTGTAACAGCTGCTGGGATTACACATGGCATGGATGAACTATACAAATAGGGCGCGCCACTTCT
AAATAAGCGAATTTCTTATGATTTATGATTTTTATTATTAAATAAGTTATAAAAAAAATAAGTGTATACA
AATTTTAAAGTGACTCTTAGGTTTTAAAACGAAAATTCTTATTCTTGAGTAACTCTTTCCTGTAGGTCAG
GTTGCTTTCTCAGGTATAGTATGAGGTCGCTCTTATTGACCACACCTCTACCGGCAGCCCTATAGTGAGT
CGTATTACGCGCGCTCACTGGCCGTCGTTTTACAACGTCGTGACTGGGAAAACCCTGGCGTTACCCAACT
TAATCGCCTTGCAGCACATCCCCCTTTCGCCAGCTGGCGTAATAGCGAAGAGGCCCGCACCGATCGCCCT
TCCCAACAGTTGCGCAGCCTGAATGGCGAATGG
[124 nt withheld, positions 2974-3097]
C
[91 nt withheld, positions 3099-3189]
A
[49 nt withheld, positions 3191-3239]
CCTTTGACGTTGGAGTCCACGTTCTTT
[37 nt withheld, positions 3267-3303]
ACCCTATCTCGGTCTATTCTTTTGATTTATAAGGGATTTTGCCGATTTCGGCCTATTGGTTAAAAAATGA
GCTGATTTAACAAAAATTTAACGCGAATTTTAACAAAATATTAACGCTTACAATTTCCTGATGCGGTATT
TTCTCCTTACGCATCTGTGCGGTATTTCACACCGCATAGATCTTATGTATGAAATTCTTAAAAAAGGACA
CCTGTAAGCGTTGATTTCTATGTATGAAGTCCACATTTGATGTAATCATAACAAAGCCTAAAAAATAGGT
ATATCATTTTATAATTATTTGCTGTACAAGTATATCAATAAACTTATATATTACTTGTTTTCTAGATAAG
CTTCGTAACCGACAGTTTCTAACTTTTGTGCTTTGACAAGAACTTCTTCTTCTTGCTTTAATAAAAACTG
TTCCATTTTCGTTGTATAACTTGAATCATAAGCGCCAAGCAGTCTGACAGCCAACAGCGCAGCGTTCGTA
CTATTATTAATAGCGACGGTAGCTACTGGAACACCTCTAGGCATTTGCACAATTGAATGTAAAGAATCTA
CTCCATCTAGACAAGAACCTTTTACGGGCACACCGATGACAGGAAGTGGTGTCATTGCAGCCACCATACC
TGGCAAGTGAGCAGCCCCACCAGCTCCAGCGATAATTGTTTTAATTCCACGCTTGCTTGCGGAAATAGCA
TATGCTGACATCCTATGTGGAGTTCTATGAGCAGAGACTATTGTCACTTCAAATGGAACGCCAAAATCTT
TTAAAACCGCACATGCGGCAGACATTACCGGCAAGTCAGAGTCTGATCCCATGATGATTCCAACCAATGG
TTTGACCATTGCTTCCAAGTCCAACTTTTGAGCGACAGAGATTTTGATTGGAATATCAGTTCTACCTGTA
ATGTAGTTCAGCCTTTGTTCACATTCCGCCATACTGGAGGCAATAATATTTATGTGACCTACTTTTCTGT
TAGGTCTAGACTCTTTTCCATATAAGTACACTGAGGAACCTGGAGTCGCCAATGCTCTTTCGCAAGTTTC
TAGCTCTTTATCTTTTGTATGTTTGTCTCCAAGAACATTTAGCATAATGGCGTTCGTTGTAATGGTGGAG
AAAGATGTGAAATTCTTTGGCATTGGCAAATCCAATATTGATCTCAAATGAGCTTCAAATTGAGAAGTGA
CGCAAGCATCAATGGTATAATGTCCAGAGTTGTGAGGCCTTGGGGCAATTTCGTTAATAAGCAATTCCCC
TGTTTCTAAATAGAACATTTCCACACCAAATATACCACAACCGGGAAAAGATTTGATTGCATTTTCTGCC
AACAACTTCGCCTTAAGTTGAACGGAGTCCGGAACTCTAGCAGGCGCATAACATAAGTCACAAATATTGT
CCTTGTGGATAGTCTCTACAATTGGGTAAGAAAACACTAAACCGTTAACAGACCTCACAATCATGACTGC
TAATTCTTTAGTAAATGGTGCCCATTTTTCGGCGTACAAAGGACGATCCTTCAGTACTTCCAAAGCTTCC
GGAATCATTTCCTTATTCTTTACAACGAAGTTACCTCTTCCATCGTATGCCAAAGTCCTCGACTTCAAGA
CGAATGGAAAACCCAAATCTCTTCCAACATTCAATAGGGACGTCTCACTGGCTTGTTCCACAGGAACACT
TTGGGTAACTGCTATACCATTTTTGATTAAATGCTCTTTTTGAATATATTTGTCTTGTATCAATCTGATT
GTTTCTGGAGAAGGGTAAATTTTTAATTTGGGATGTTTTACTTGAAGATTCTTTAGTGTAGGAACATCAA
CATGCTCAATCTCAATCGTTAGCACATCACATTTTTCAGCTAGTTTTTCGATATCAAGAGGATTGGAAAA
GGAGCCATTAACGTGGTCATTGGAGTTGCTTATTTGTTTGGCAGGAGAATTTTCAGCATCTAGTATTACC
GTCTTAATGTTGAGCCTGTTTGCTGCCTCAACAATCATACGTCCCAATTGTCCCCCTCCTAATATACCAA
CTGTTCTAGAATCCATACTTGATTGTTTTGTCCGATTTTCTTGTTTTTCTTGATTGTTATAGTAGGATGT
ACTTAGAAGAGAGATCCAACGATTTTACGCACCAATTTATACATGAAATGCTCCATAATATTGTCCATTT
AGTTCTTAATAAAAGGTCAGCAAGAGTCAATCACTTAGTATTACCCGGTTCGTAGCCATGCAACAAGAGT
CATTTGTCAGCATAGCTGTAATAATCAATCATGACGTAAGAAATGTATCATAATTAAAAGTTGTTAAAGA
TGTCAGTGTTATGTTGGTGTTACAAAATTCTCGGCTTCTCACTAATATTTAATATCTCTTAAATTTTATC
TGTCTTTGATTCTTTTAAGAAAAGTTATGTATTATTCAAGAATTAATTCAGATCTATTCTTTTGATTTAT
AAGGGATTTTGCCGATTTCGGCCTATTGGTTAAAAAATGAGCTGATTTAACAAAAATTTAACGCGAATTT
TAACAAAATATTAACGCTTACAATTTCCTGATGCGGTATTTTCTCCTTACGCATCTGTGCGGTATTTCAC
ACCGCATATGGTGCACTCTCAGTACAATCTGCTCTGATGCCGCATAGTTAAGCCAGCCCCGACACCCGCC
AACACCCGCTGACGCGCCCTGACGGGCTTGTCTGCTCCCGGCATCCGCTTACAGACAAGCTGTGACCGTC
TCCGGGAGCTGCATGTGTCAGAGGTTTTCACCGTCATCACCGAAACGCGCGAGACGAAAGGGCCTCGTGA
TACGCCTATTTTTATAGGTTAATGTCATGATCTTTTTGTGTGGTGCCCTCCTCCTTGTCAATATTAATGT
TAAAGTGCAATTCTTTTTCCTTATCACGTTGAGCCATTAGTATCAATTTGCTTACCTGTATTCCTTTACA
TCCTCCTTTTTCTCCTTCTTGATAAATGTATGTAGATTGCGTATATAGTTTCGTCTACCCTATGAACATA
TTCCATTTTGTAATTTCGTGTCGTTTCTATTATGAATTTCATTTATAAAGTTTATGTACAAATATCATAA
AAAAAGAGAATCTTTTTAAGCAAGGATTTTCTTAACTTCTTCGGCGACAGCATCACCGACTTCGGTGGTA
CTGTTGGAACCACCTAAATCACCAGTTCTGATACCTGCATCCAAAACCTTTTTAACTGCATCTTCAATGG
CCTTACCTTCTTCAGGCAAGTTCAATGACAATTTCAACATCATTGCAGCAGACAAGATAGTGGCGATAGG
GTTGACCTTATTCTTTGGCAAATCTGGAGCAGAACCGTGGCATGGTTCGTACAAACCAAATGCGGTGTTC
TTGTCTGGCAAAGAGGCCAAGGACGCAGATGGCAACAAACCCAAGGAACCTGGGATAACGGAGGCTTCAT
CGGAGATGATATCACCAAACATGTTGCTGGTGATTATAATACCATTTAGGTGGGTTGGGTTCTTAACTAG
GATCATGGCGGCAGAATCAATCAATTGATGTTGAACCTTCAATGTAGGGAATTCGTTCTTGATGGTTTCC
TCCACAGTTTTTCTCCATAATCTTGAAGAGGCCAAAACATTAGCTTTATCCAAGGACCAAATAGGCAATG
GTGGCTCATGTTGTAGGGCCATGAAAGCGGCCATTCTTGTGATTCTTTGCACTTCTGGAACGGTGTATTG
TTCACTATCCCAAGCGACACCATCACCATCGTCTTCCTTTCTCTTACCAAAGTAAATACCTCCCACTAAT
TCTCTGACAACAACGAAGTCAGTACCTTTAGCAAATTGTGGCTTGATTGGAGATAAGTCTAAAAGAGAGT
CGGATGCAAAGTTACATGGTCTTAAGTTGGCGTACAATTGAAGTTCTTTACGGATTTTTAGTAAACCTTG
TTCAGGTCTAACACTACCGGTACCCCATTTAGGACCACCCACAGCACCTAACAAAACGGCATCAGCCTTC
TTGGAGGCTTCCAGCGCCTCATCTGGAAGTGGAACACCTGTAGCATCGATAGCAGCACCACCAATTAAAT
GATTTTCGAAATCGAACTTGACATTGGAACGAACATCAGAAATAGCTTTAAGAACCTTAATGGCTTCGGC
TGTGATTTCTTGACCAACGTGGTCACCTGGCAAAACGACGATCTTCTTAGGGGCAGACATTAGAATGGTA
TATCCTTGAAATATATATATATATATTGCTGAAATGTAAAAGGTAAGAAAAGTTAGAAAGTAAGACGATT
GCTAACCACCTATTGGAAAAAACAATAGGTCCTTAAATAATATTGTCAACTTCAAGTATTGTGATGCAAG
CATTTAGTCATGAACGCTTCTCTATTCTATATGAAAAGCCGGTTCCGGCGCTCTCACCTTTCCTTTTTCT
CCCAATTTTTCAGTTGAAAAAGGTATATGCGTCAGGCGACCTCTGAAATTAACAAAAAATTTCCAGTCAT
CGAATTTGATTCTGTGCGATAGCGCCCCTGTGTGTTCTCGTTATGTTGAGGAAAAAAATAATGGTTGCTA
AGAGATTCGAACTCTTGCATCTTACGATACCTGAGTATTCCCACAGTTAACTGCGGTCAAGATATTTCTT
GAATCAGGCGCCTTAGACCGCTCGGCCAAACAACCAATTACTTGTTGAGAAATAGAGTATAATTATCCTA
TAAATATAACGTTTTTGAACACACATGAACAAGGAAGTACAGGAGACGTCAGGTGGCACTTTTCGGGGAA
ATGTGCGCGGAACCCCTATTTGTTTATTTTTCTAAATACATTCAAATATGTATCCGCTCATGAGACAATA
ACCCTGATAAATGCTTCAATAATATTGAAAAAGGAAGAGTATGAGTATTCAACATTTCCGTGTCGCCCTT
ATTCCCTTTTTTGCGGCATTTTGCCTTCCTGTTTTTGCTCACCCAGAAACGCTGGTGAAAGTAAAAGATG
CTGAAGATCAGTTGGGTGCACGAGTGGGTTACATCGAACTGGATCTCAACAGCGGTAAGATCCTTGAGAG
TTTTCGCCCCGAAGAACGTTTTCCAATGATGAGCACTTTTAAAGTTCTGCTATGTGGCGCGGTATTATCC
CGTATTGACGCCGGGCAAGAGCAACTCGGTCGCCGCATACACTATTCTCAGAATGACTTGGTTGAGTACT
CACCAGTCACAGAAAAGCATCTTACGGATGGCATGACAGTAAGAGAATTATGCAGTGCTGCCATAACCAT
GAGTGATAACACTGCGGCCAACTTACTTCTGACAACGATCGGAGGACCGAAGGAGCTAACCGCTTTTTTG
CACAACATGGGGGATCATGTAACTCGCCTTGATCGTTGGGAACCGGAGCTGAATGAAGCCATACCAAACG
ACGAGCGTGACACCACGATGCCTGTAGCAATGGCAACAACGTTGCGCAAACTATTAACTGGCGAACTACT
TACTCTAGCTTCCCGGCAACAATTAATAGACTGGATGGAGGCGGATAAAGTTGCAGGACCACTTCTGCGC
TCGGCCCTTCCGGCTGGCTGGTTTATTGCTGATAAATCTGGAGCCGGTGAGCGTGGGTCTCGCGGTATCA
TTGCAGCACTGGGGCCAGATGGTAAGCCCTCCCGTATCGTAGTTATCTACACGACGGGGAGTCAGGCAAC
TATGGATGAACGAAATAGACAGATCGCTGAGATAGGTGCCTCACTGATTAAGCATTGGTAACTGTCAGAC
CAAGTTTACTCATATATACTTTAGATTGATTTAAAACTTCATTTTTAATTTAAAAGGATCTAGGTGAAGA
TCCTTTTTGATAATCTCATGACCAAAATCCCTTAACGTGAGTTTTCGTTCCACTGAGCGTCAGACCCCGT
AGAAAAGATCAAAGGATCTTCTTGAGATCCTTTTTTTCTGCGCGTAATCTGCTGCTTGCAAACAAAAAAA
CCACCGCTACCAGCGGTGGTTTGTTTGCCGGATCAAGAGCTACCAACTCTTTTTCCGAAGGTAACTGGCT
TCAGCAGAGCGCAGATACCAAATACTGTTCTTCTAGTGTAGCCGTAGTTAGGCCACCACTTCAAGAACTC
TGTAGCACCGCCTACATACCTCGCTCTGCTAATCCTGTTACCAGTGGCTGCTGCCAGTGGCGATAAGTCG
TGTCTTACCGGGTTGGACTCAAGACGATAGTTACCGGATAAGGCGCAGCGGTCGGGCTGAACGGGGGGTT
CGTGCACACAGCCCAGCTTGGAGCGAACGACCTACACCGAACTGAGATACCTACAGCGTGAGCTATGAGA
AAGCGCCACGCTTCCCGAAGGGAGAAAGGCGGACAGGTATCCGGTAAGCGGCAGGGTCGGAACAGGAGAG
CGCACGAGGGAGCTTCCAGGGGGAAACGCCTGGTATCTTTATAGTCCTGTCGGGTTTCGCCACCTCTGAC
TTGAGCGTCGATTTTTGTGATGCTCGTCAGGGGGGCGGAGCCTATGGAAAAACGCCAGCAACGCGGCCTT
TTTACGGTTCCTGGCCTTTTGCTGGCCTTTTGCTCACATGTTCTTTCCTGCGTTATCCCCTGATTCTGTG
GATAACCGTATTACCGCCTTTGAGTGAGCTGATACCGCTCGCCGCAGCCGAACGACCGAGCGCAGCGAGT
CAGTGAGCGAGGAAGCGGAAGAGCGCCCAATACGCAAACCGCCTCTCCCCGCGCGTTGGCCGATTCATTA
ATGCAGCTGGCACGACAGGTTTCCCGACTGGAAAGCGGGCAGTGAGCGCAACGCAATTAATGTGAGTTAG
CTCACTCATTAGGCACCCCAGGCTTTACACTTTATGCTTCCGGCTCGTATGTTGTGTGGAATTGTGAGCG
GATAACAATTTCACACAGGAAACAGCTATGACCATGATTACGCCAAGCGCGCAATTAACCCTCACTAAAG
GGAACAAAAGCTGGAGCTCCACCGCGGTGGCGGCC
